Addgene plasmid #145551: pGBW-m4046485
Purpose: Yeast Expression plasmid for SARS-CoV-2 ORF3a protein
Depositing lab: Ginkgo Bioworks & Benjie Chen. Depositing organization: Ginkgo Bioworks.
Backbone
  Vector backbone: AmpR; 2u URA3
  Backbone size w/o insert (bp): 4078
  Vector type: Yeast Expression
  Selectable markers: URA3
Growth in bacteria
  Bacterial resistance: Ampicillin, 100 μg/mL
  Growth temperature: 37°C
  Growth strain: DH5alpha
  Copy number: High Copy
Gene/Insert
  Gene/Insert name: SARS-CoV-2 ORF3a protein
  Species: S. cerevisiae (budding yeast); Severe acute respiratory syndrome coronavirus 2
  Insert size (bp): 821
  Mutation: wt
  Entrez Gene: ORF3a (a.k.a. GU280_gp03)
  Promoter: pTEF1
  Tag / fusion protein: Cleavable thrombin;6xHIS (C terminal on backbone)
  Cloning method: Unknown
Resource information
  A portion of this plasmid was derived from a plasmid made by: GinkgoBioworks
Depositor comments: NCBI Reference Sequence: YP_009724391.1Created by gene synthesis with Not1 site.
How to cite: pGBW-m4046485 was a gift from Ginkgo Bioworks & Benjie Chen (Addgene plasmid # 145551 ; http://n2t.net/addgene:145551 ; RRID:Addgene_145551)
