[The description below was written by a language model from this plasmid's Addgene catalogue record and pLannotate feature annotations shown in this document.]
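Description:
pGBW-m4046485 is an E. coli–yeast shuttle plasmid for expressing the SARS-CoV-2 ORF3a protein in Saccharomyces cerevisiae. The depositor's full sequence is 5,581 nt. In yeast, it replicates episomally from the 2μ origin, which typically gives multiple copies per cell. It is selected by uracil prototrophy through a URA3 cassette with its own promoter fragment, and this marker can also be counterselected with 5-FOA. In bacteria, it is propagated from a ColE1/pUC-type origin and selected with ampicillin through a β-lactamase gene, which the annotation places downstream of a cat promoter. The bacterial module is flanked by short phage and tonB transcription terminators that insulate it from neighbouring units. The annotation also calls a short rop reading frame directly adjoining AmpR, although the catalogue lists the plasmid as high copy.

The expression cassette consists of the constitutive yeast TEF1 promoter, the wild-type ORF3a coding sequence made by gene synthesis, and a CYC1 terminator fragment. The catalogue lists both budding yeast and the virus under species, but the record does not say explicitly whether the sequence was codon-optimised. It describes a backbone-encoded, thrombin-cleavable 6xHis tag at the C terminus. The feature table does not annotate this tag separately, though a short unannotated stretch lies between the ORF3a match and the terminator, where the tag would be expected. Such a tag allows metal-affinity purification followed by proteolytic removal.

ORF3a is a viroporin-type accessory protein that forms ion channels at endosomes and lysosomes and is implicated in virion egress and disruption of autophagy. The stated purpose is simply yeast expression of this protein, which would suit protein production or functional studies in a yeast host.
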