Features (pLannotate 1.2.2; 13 found; start..end, strand, type, name):
     10..417     +  promoter       TEF1 promoter: S. cerevisiae TEF1; promoter for EF-1α
    431..1255    +  CDS            AP3A_SARS2: Experimental evidence at protein level: Swiss-Prot protein existence level 1. Plays a role in virus egress via lysosomal trafficking (PubMed:33157038, PubMed:33422265). Forms homotetrameric ion channels (viroporin) localized at endosomes and lysosomes, that may induce deacidification of lysosomes thereby allowing safe virion egress through lysosomal trafficking (By similarity) (PubMed:33157038, PubMed:33422265). Also blocks formation of autolysosomes through binding and sequestering host TMUB1/HOPS on late endosomes. This prevents fusion of autophagosomes with lysosomes, disrupting autophagy a
   1320..1492    +  terminator     CYC1 terminator (fragment): S. cerevisiae CYC1; transcription terminator for CYC1
   1528..1704    +  promoter       URA3 promoter (fragment): S. cerevisiae URA3
   1705..2508    +  CDS            URA3: orotidine-5'-phosphate decarboxylase, required for uracil biosynthesis; S. cerevisiae URA3; yeast auxotrophic marker, counterselectable with 5-fluoroorotic acid (5-FOA)
   2591..3573    -  rep_origin     2μ ori: yeast 2μ plasmid origin of replication
   3651..3680    +  terminator     T3Te terminator: phage T3 early transcription terminator
   3702..4289    +  rep_origin     ori: high-copy-number ColE1/pMB1/pBR322/pUC origin of replication
   4301..4328    -  terminator     T7Te terminator: phage T7 early transcription terminator
   4352..4543    -  CDS            rop: Rop protein, which maintains plasmids at low copy number; rop
   4544..5404    -  CDS            AmpR: β-lactamase; bla; confers resistance to ampicillin, carbenicillin, and related antibiotics
   5405..5507    -  promoter       cat promoter: promoter of the E. coli cat gene encoding chloramphenicol acetyltransferase
   5508..5539    -  terminator     tonB terminator: bidirectional E. coli tonB-P14 transcription terminator
>Addgene plasmid #145551 | pGBW-m4046485 | depositor full sequence | sequence record 287728 | Full Sequence
GCGGCCGCCCCACACACCATAGCTTCAAAATGTTTCTACTCCTTTTTTACTCTTCCAGATTTTCTCGGAC
TCCGCGCATCGCCGTACCACTTCAAAACACCCAAGCACAGCATACTAAATTTCCCCTCTTTCTTCCTCTA
GGGTGTCGTTAATTACCCGTACTAAAGGTTTGGAAAAGAAAAAAGAGACCGCCTCGTTTCTTTTTCTTCG
TCGAAAAAGGCAATAAAAATTTTTATCACGTTTCTTTTTCTTGAAAATTTTTTTTTTTGATTTTTTTCTC
TTTCGATGACCTCCCATTGATATTTAAGTTAATAAACGGTCTTCAATTTCTCAAGTTTCAGTTTCATTTT
TCTTGTTCTATTACAACTTTTTTTACTTCTTGCTCATTAGAAAGAAAGCATAGCAATCTAATCTAAGTTT
TAATTACAAAATGGATTTGTTTATGAGAATCTTCACAATTGGAACTGTAACTTTGAAGCAAGGTGAAATC
AAGGATGCTACTCCTTCAGATTTTGTTCGCGCTACTGCAACGATACCGATACAAGCCTCACTCCCTTTCG
GATGGCTTATTGTTGGCGTTGCACTTCTTGCTGTTTTTCAGAGCGCTTCCAAAATCATAACCCTCAAAAA
GAGATGGCAACTAGCACTCTCCAAGGGTGTTCACTTTGTTTGCAACTTGCTGTTGTTGTTTGTAACAGTT
TACTCACACCTTTTGCTCGTTGCTGCTGGCCTTGAAGCCCCTTTTCTCTATCTTTATGCTTTAGTCTACT
TCTTGCAGAGTATAAACTTTGTAAGAATAATAATGAGGCTTTGGCTTTGCTGGAAATGCCGTTCCAAAAA
CCCATTACTTTATGATGCCAACTATTTTCTTTGCTGGCATACTAATTGTTACGACTATTGTATACCTTAC
AATAGTGTAACTTCTTCAATTGTCATTACTTCAGGTGATGGCACAACAAGTCCTATTTCTGAACATGACT
ACCAGATTGGTGGTTATACTGAAAAATGGGAATCTGGAGTAAAAGACTGTGTTGTATTACACAGTTACTT
CACTTCAGACTATTACCAGCTGTACTCAACTCAATTGAGTACAGACACTGGTGTTGAACATGTTACCTTC
TTCATCTACAATAAAATTGTTGATGAGCCTGAAGAACATGTCCAAATTCACACAATCGACGGTTCATCCG
GAGTTGTTAATCCAGTAATGGAACCAATTTATGATGAACCGACGACGACTACTAGCGTGCCTTTGCTCGT
GCCGAGAGGTTCTCACCATCATCACCATCATTAAACAGGCCCCTTTTCCTTTGTCGATATCATGTAATTA
GTTATGTCACGCTTACATTCACGCCCTCCTCCCACATCCGCTCTAACCGAAAAGGAAGGAGTTAGACAAC
CTGAAGTCTAGGTCCCTATTTATTTTTTTTAATAGTTATGTTAGTATTAAGAACGTTATTTATATTTCAA
ATTTTTCTTTTTTTTCTGTACAAAGCGGCCGCCGAACCACTAGTGCACTGCAGTACACGGTTTCCTTGAA
ATTTTTTTGATTCGGTAATCTCCGAACAGAAGGAAGAACGAAGGAAGGAGCACAGACTTAGATTGGTATA
TATACGCATATGTAGTGTTGAAGAAACATGAAATTGCCCAGTATTCTTAACCCAACTGCACAGAACAAAA
ACGTGCAGGAAACGAAGATAAATCATGTCGAAAGCTACATATAAGGAACGTGCTGCTACTCATCCTAGTC
CTGTTGCTGCCAAGCTATTTAATATCATGCACGAAAAGCAAACAAACTTGTGTGCTTCATTGGATGTTCG
TACCACCAAGGAATTACTGGAGTTAGTTGAAGCATTAGGTCCCAAAATTTGTTTACTAAAAACACATGTG
GATATCTTGACTGATTTTTCCATGGAGGGCACAGTTAAGCCGCTAAAGGCATTATCCGCCAAGTACAATT
TTTTACTCTTCGAGGACAGAAAATTTGCTGACATTGGTAATACAGTCAAATTGCAGTACTCTGCGGGTGT
ATACAGAATAGCAGAATGGGCAGACATTACGAATGCACACGGTGTGGTGGGCCCAGGTATTGTTAGCGGT
TTGAAGCAGGCGGCAGAAGAAGTAACAAAGGAACCTAGAGGCCTTTTGATGTTAGCAGAATTGTCATGCA
AGGGCTCCCTATCTACTGGAGAATATACTAAGGGTACTGTTGACATTGCGAAGAGCGACAAAGATTTTGT
TATCGGCTTTATTGCTCAAAGAGACATGGGTGGAAGAGATGAAGGTTACGATTGGTTGATTATGACACCC
GGTGTGGGTTTAGATGACAAGGGAGATGCATTGGGTCAACAGTATAGAACCGTGGATGATGTGGTTTCTA
CAGGATCTGACATTATTATTGTTGGAAGAGGACTATTTGCAAAGGGAAGGGATGCTAAGGTAGAGGGTGA
ACGTTACAGAAAAGCAGGCTGGGAAGCATATTTGAGAAGATGCGGCCAGCAAAACTAAAAAACTGTATTA
TAAGTAAATGCATGTATACTAAACTCACAAATTAGAGCTTCAATTTAATTATATCAGTTATTACCCGAGT
AACGAAGCATCTGTGCTTCATTTTGTAGAACAAAAATGCAACGCGAGAGCGCTAATTTTTCAAACAAAGA
ATCTGAGCTGCATTTTTACAGAACAGAAATGCAACGCGAAAGCGCTATTTTACCAACGAAGAATCTGTGC
TTCATTTTTGTAAAACAAAAATGCAACGCGAGAGCGCTAATTTTTCAAACAAAGAATCTGAGCTGCATTT
TTACAGAACAGAAATGCAACGCGAGAGCGCTATTTTACCAACAAAGAATCTATACTTCTTTTTTGTTCTA
CAAAAATGCATCCCGAGAGCGCTATTTTTCTAACAAAGCATCTTAGATTACTTTTTTTCTCCTTTGTGCG
CTCTATAATGCAGTCTCTTGATAACTTTTTGCACTGTAGGTCCGTTAAGGTTAGAAGAAGGCTACTTTGG
TGTCTATTTTCTCTTCCATAAAAAAAGCCTGACTCCACTTCCCGCGTTTACTGATTACTAGCGAAGCTGC
GGGTGCATTTTTTCAAGATAAAGGCATCCCCGATTATATTCTATACCGATGTGGATTGCGCATACTTTGT
GAACAGAAAGTGATAGCGTTGATGATTCTTCATTGGTCAGAAAATTATGAACGGTTTCTTCTATTTTGTC
TCTATATACTACGTATAGGAAATGTTTACATTTTCGTATTGTTTTCGATTCACTCTATGAATAGTTCTTA
CTACAATTTTTTTGTCTAAAGAGTAATACTAGAGATAAACATAAAAAATGTAGAGGTCGAGTTTAGATGC
AAGTTCAAGGAGCGAAAGGTGGATGGGTAGGTTATATAGGGATATAGCACAGAGATATATAGCAAAGAGA
TACTTTTGAGCAATGTTTGTGGAAGCGGTATTCGCAATATTTTAGTAGCTCGTTACAGTCCGGTGCGTTT
TTGGTTTTTTGAAAGTGCGTCATCAGAGCGCTTTTGGTTTTCAAAAGCGCTCTGAAGTTCCTATACTTTC
TAGCTAGAGAATAGGAACTTCCCGAGCGGCCGCGTGTTACAAGCTTGACTCCAGCGTAACTGGACTGCAA
TCAACTCACTGGCTCACCTTCACGGGTGGGCCTTTCTTCGGTAGAAAATCAAAGGATCTTCTTGAGATCC
TTTTTTTCTGCGCGTAATCTGCTGCTTGCAAACAAAAAAACCACCGCTACCAGCGGTGGTTTGTTTGCCG
GATCAAGAGCTACCAACTCTTTTTCCGAGGTAACTGGCTTCAGCAGAGCGCAGATACCAAATACTGTTCT
TCTAGTGTAGCCGTAGTTAGGCCACCACTTCAAGAACTCTGTAGCACCGCCTACATACCTCGCTCTGCTA
ATCCTGTTACCAGTGGCTGCTGCCAGTGGCGATAAGTCGTGTCTTACCGGGTTGGACTCAAGACGATAGT
TACCGGATAAGGCGCAGCGGTCGGGCTGAACGGGGGGTTCGTGCACACAGCCCAGCTTGGAGCGAACGAC
CTACACCGAACTGAGATACCTACAGCGTGAGCTATGAGAAAGCGCCACGCTTCCCGAAGGGAGAAAGGCG
GACAGGTATCCGGTAAGCGGCAGGGTCGGAACAGGAGAGCGCACGAGGGAGCTTCCAGGGGTAAACGCCT
GGTATCTTTATAGTCCTGTCGGGTTTCGCCACCTCTGACTTGAGCATCGATTTTTGTGATGCTCGTCAGG
GGGGCGGAGCCTATGGAAAAACGCCAGCAACGCAGAAAGGCCCACCCGAAGGTGAGCCAGGTGATTACAT
TTGGGCCCTCATCAGAGGTTTTCACCGTCATCACCGAAACGCGCGAGGCAGCTGCGGTAAAGCTCATCAG
CGTGGTCGTGAAGCGATTCACAGATGTCTGCCTGTTCATCCGCGTCCAGCTCGTTGAGTTTCTCCAGAAG
CGTTAATGTCTGGCTTCTGATAAAGCGGGCCATGTTAAGGGCGGTTTTTTCCTGTTTGGTCACTTACCAA
TGCTTAATCAGTGAGGCACCTATCTCAGCGATCTGTCTATTTCGTTCATCCATAGTTGCCTGACTCCCCG
TCGTGTAGATAACTACGATGCGGGAGGGCTTACCATCTGGCCCCAGTGCTGCAATGATACCGCGAGACCC
ACGCTCACCGGCTCCAGATTTATCAGCAATAAACCAGCCAGCCGGGAGGGCCGAGCGCAGAAGTGATCCT
GCAACTTTATCCGCCTCCATCCAGTCTATTAATTGTTGCCGGGAAGCTAGAGTAAGTAGTTCGCCAGTTA
ATAGTTTGCGCAACGTTGTTGCCATTGCTACAGGCATCGTGGTGTCACGCTCGTCGTTTGGTATGGCTTC
ATTCAGCTCCGGTTCCCAACGATCAAGGCGAGTTACATGATCCCCCATGTTGTGCAAAAAAGCGGTTAGC
TCCTTCGGTCCTCCGATCGTTGCCAGAAGTAAGTTGGCCGCAGTGTTATCACTCATGGTTATGGCAGCAC
TGCATAATTCTCTTACTGTCATGCCATCCGTGAGATGCTTTTCTGTGACTGGTGAGTACTCAACCAAGTC
ATTCTGAGAATAGTGTATGCGGCGACCGAGTTGCTCTTGCCCGGCGTCAATACGGGATAATACCGCGCCA
CATAGCAGAACTTTAAAAGTGCTCATCATTGGAAAACGTTCTTCGGGGCGTAAACTCTCAAGGATCTTAC
CGCTGTTGAGATCCAGTTCGATGTAACCCACTCGTGCACCCAACTGATCTTCAGCATCTTTTACTTTCAC
CAGCGTTTCTGGGTGAGCAAAAACAGGAAGGCAAAATGCCGCAAAAAAGGGAATAAGGGCGACACGGAAA
TGTTGAATACTCATTTTAGCTTCCTTAGCTCCTGAAAATCTCGATAACTCAAAAAATACGCCCGGTAGTG
ATCTTATTTCATTATGGTGAAAGTTGGAACCTCTTACGTGCCGATCAAGTCAAAAGCCTCCGGTCGGAGG
CTTTTGACTTTCTGCTATGGAGGTCAGGTATGATTTAAATGGTCAGTTAGA
